Addgene plasmid #72183: Unc5d.a-Fc-His
Purpose: Expresses the extracellular region of the Unc5D, isoform a protein, C-terminally fused to the Fc region of human IgG1 + 6X histidine tag.
Depositing lab: Woj Wojtowicz. Depositing organization: University of California, Berkeley. Publication: An extracellular biochemical screen reveals that FLRTs and Unc5s mediate neuronal subtype recognition in the retina. Visser JJ, Cheng Y, Perry SC, Chastain AB, Parsa B, Masri SS, Ray TA, Kay JN, Wojtowicz WM. Elife. 2015 Dec 3;4. pii: e08149. doi: 10.7554/eLife.08149. PubMed 26633812.
Backbone
  Vector backbone: pCMVi-SV40ori
  Vector type: Mammalian Expression
Growth in bacteria
  Bacterial resistance: Ampicillin, 100 μg/mL
  Growth temperature: 37°C
  Growth strain: DH5alpha
  Copy number: High Copy
Gene/Insert
  Gene/Insert name: Unc5d.a (alt names: Unc5D, isoform a; Unc5h4; NCBI gene ID 210801; Reference sequence NM_153135.3)
  Species: M. musculus (mouse)
  Insert size (bp): 1143
  Entrez Gene: Unc5d (a.k.a. D930029E11Rik, Unc5h4, mKIAA1777)
  Promoter: CMV
  Tag / fusion protein: Fc-His (C terminal on backbone)
  Cloning method: Restriction Enzyme; 5′ cloning site NotI (not destroyed); 3′ cloning site SpeI (not destroyed)
  Sequencing primers: 5′ GTCAGAGGTAACTCCCGTTGC; 3′ ATCATGAGGGTGTCCTTG
Terms and licenses: Academic/Nonprofit Terms; Industry Terms: Not Available to Industry
Depositor comments: We identified two previously-unreported isoforms and named them "y" and "z". As such, we designated this previously-reported isoform as isoform "a".
How to cite: Unc5d.a-Fc-His was a gift from Woj Wojtowicz (Addgene plasmid # 72183 ; http://n2t.net/addgene:72183 ; RRID:Addgene_72183)
