[The description below was written by a language model from this plasmid's Addgene catalogue record and pLannotate feature annotations shown in this document.]
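Description:
Unc5d.a-Fc-His is a mammalian expression plasmid of about 6.9 kb, built on the pCMVi-SV40ori backbone, that produces the extracellular region of mouse Unc5D (isoform a, also known as Unc5h4) as a soluble fusion protein. Transcription is driven by the human cytomegalovirus immediate early enhancer and promoter followed by CMV intron A, an arrangement generally used to boost expression, and is terminated by an SV40 polyadenylation signal. The 1,143 bp Unc5d ectodomain fragment sits between retained NotI and SpeI sites and reads directly into a backbone-encoded human IgG1 Fc segment followed by a 6X histidine tag. The His tag is stated in the catalogue entry but is not separately annotated in the feature table. The Fc portion typically dimerises the ectodomain and allows capture or detection with Fc-binding reagents, while the His tag offers metal-affinity purification.

In bacteria the plasmid is maintained at high copy through a ColE1/pUC-type origin and selected with ampicillin via the β-lactamase gene. An f1 origin and short remnants of rop, bom and lacZα are backbone leftovers with no evident role in the payload. An SV40 enhancer/early promoter region, which contains the SV40 origin implied by the backbone name, would permit episomal amplification in cells expressing large T antigen. The record shows no mammalian selection marker, which suggests transient use.

The construct comes from an extracellular biochemical interaction screen that linked FLRT and Unc5 proteins to neuronal subtype recognition in the retina. The "a" designation distinguishes this previously reported isoform from two newly identified isoforms that the depositors named "y" and "z".
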