Features (pLannotate 1.2.2; 14 found; start..end, strand, type, name):
     25..408     +  enhancer       CMV enhancer: human cytomegalovirus immediate early enhancer
    410..609     +  promoter       CMV promoter: human cytomegalovirus (CMV) immediate early promoter
    748..1573    +  intron         CMV intron A: human cytomegalovirus intron A (Chapman et al., 1991)
   1610..2752    +  CDS            Unc5d (fragment): UNC5D_MOUSE - Also known as Unc5h4. Experimental evidence at protein level: Swiss-Prot protein existence level 1. Receptor for the netrin NTN4 that promotes neuronal cell survival (PubMed:21216843). Plays a role in cell-cell adhesion and cell guidance. Receptor for netrin involved in cell migration (By similarity). Plays a role in the regulation of neuronal cell migration in the developing brain via its interaction with FLRT2 (PubMed:21673655). Plays a role in axon guidance by mediating axon repulsion of neuronal growth cones in the developing nervous system upon ligand binding (PubMed:2167365
   2759..3439    +  CDS            IGHG1 (fragment): IGHG1_HUMAN - Experimental evidence at protein level: Swiss-Prot protein existence level 1. Constant region of immunoglobulin heavy chains. Immunoglobulins, also known as antibodies, are membrane-bound or secreted glycoproteins produced by B lymphocytes. In the recognition phase of humoral immunity, the membrane-bound immunoglobulins serve as receptors which, upon binding of a specific antigen, trigger the clonal expansion and differentiation of B lymphocytes into immunoglobulins- secreting plasma cells. Secreted immunoglobulins mediate the effector phase of humoral immunity, which results in
   3489..3610    +  polyA_signal   SV40 poly(A) signal: SV40 polyadenylation signal
   3819..4407    -  rep_origin     ori: high-copy-number ColE1/pMB1/pBR322/pUC origin of replication
   4578..5438    -  CDS            AmpR: β-lactamase; bla; confers resistance to ampicillin, carbenicillin, and related antibiotics
   5439..5543    -  promoter       AmpR promoter: bla
   5638..5673    +  CDS            rop (fragment): Rop protein, which maintains plasmids at low copy number; rop
   5696..6026    +  promoter       SV40 promoter: SV40 enhancer and early promoter
   6149..6248    +  misc_feature   bom (fragment): basis of mobility region from pBR322
   6276..6704    -  rep_origin     f1 ori (sequence partly withheld): f1 bacteriophage origin of replication; arrow indicates direction of (+) strand synthesis
   6708..6865    -  CDS            lacZα (fragment): LacZα fragment of β-galactosidase; lacZ fragment
>Addgene plasmid #72183 | Unc5d.a-Fc-His | depositor full sequence | sequence record 131369 | Full Sequence
GTCGAGGTCTCGACGGTATCGATTGACATTGATTATTGACTAGCTAGTTATTAATAGTAATCAATTACGG
GGTCATTAGTTCATAGCCCATATATGGAGTTCCGCGTTACATAACTTACGGTAAATGGCCCGCCTGGCTG
ACCGCCCAACGACCCCCGCCCATTGACGTCAATAATGACGTATGTTCCCATAGTAACGCCAATAGGGACT
TTCCATTGACGTCAATGGGTGGAGTATTTACGGTAAACTGCCCACTTGGCAGTACATCAAGTGTATCATA
TGCCAAGTCCGCCCCCTATTGACGTCAATGACGGTAAATGGCCCGCCTGGCATTATGCCCAGTACATGAC
CTTACGGGACTTTCCTACTTGGCAGTACATCTACGTATTAGTCATCGCTATTACCATGGTGATGCGGTTT
TGGCAGTACACCAATGGGCGTGGATAGCGGTTTGACTCACGGGGATTTCCAAGTCTCCACCCCATTGACG
TCAATGGGAGTTTGTTTTGGCACCAAAATCAACGGGACTTTCCAAAATGTCGTAATAACCCCGCCCCGTT
GACGCAAATGGGCGGTAGGCGTGTACGGTGGGAGGTCTATATAAGCAGAGCTCGTTTAGTGAACCGTCAG
ATCGCCTGGAGACGCCATCCACGCTGTTTTGACCTCCATAGAAGACACCGGGACCGATCCAGCCTCCGCG
GCCGGGAACGGTGCATTGGAACGCGGATTCCCCGTGCCAAGAGTGACGTAAGTACCGCCTATAGACTCTA
TAGGCACACCCCTTTGGCTCTTATGCATGCTATACTGTTTTTGGCTTGGGGCCTATACACCCCCGCTTCC
ATATGCTATAGGTGATGGTATAGCTTAGCCTATAGGTGTGGGTTATTGACCATTATTGACCACTCCCCTA
TTGGTGACGATACTTTCCATTACTAATCCATAACATGGCTCTTTGCCACAACTATCTCTATTGGCTATAT
GCCAATACTCTGTCCTTCAGAGACTGACACGGACTCTGTATTTTTACAGGATGGGGTCCCATTTATTATT
TACAAATTCACATATACAACAACGCCGTCCCCCGTGCCCGCAGTTTTTATTAAACATAGCGTGGGATCTC
CACGCGAATCTCGGGTACGTGTTCCGGACATGGGCTCTTCTCCGGTAGCGGCGGAGCTTCCACATCCGAG
CCCTGGTCCCATGCCTCCAGCGGCTCATGGTCGCTCGGCAGCTCCTTGCTCCTAACAGTGGAGGCCAGAC
TTAGGCACAGCACAATGCCCACCACCACCAGTGTGCCGCACAAGGCCGTGGCGGTAGGGTATGTGTCTGA
AAATGAGCTCGGAGATTGGGCTCGCACCGCTGACGCAGATGGAAGACTTAAGGCAGCGGCAGAAGAAGAT
GCAGGCAGCTGAGTTGTTGTATTCTGATAAGAGTCAGAGGTAACTCCCGTTGCGGTGCTGTTAACGGTGG
AGGGCAGTGTAGTCTGAGCAGTACTCGTTGCTGCCGCGCGCGCCACCAGACATAATAGCTGACAGACTAA
CAGACTGTTCCTTTCCATGGGTCTTTTCTGCAGAAGCTTGAATTCTCGAGGATCCGCGGCCGCGCCACCA
TGGGGACAGGGGCTGCAGACGGCAGCCGCGGGGCGCGCCGGTGGCTCCCATGGCTAGGACTCTTTTTCTG
GGCGGCGGGGGCTGCGGCTGCCCGAGGAGCCGATGGCAGTGAAATTCTTCCCGACTCTATCCCATCTGCC
CCTGGAACGCTGCCTCATTTCATCGAGGAGCCCGAAGATGCATACATCATCAAGAGCAACCCGATTGCAC
TCAGGTGCAAAGCAAGGCCAGCCATGCAGATCTTCTTCAAATGCAATGGGGAGTGGGTCCATCAGAATGA
ACATGTGTCCGAGGAGAGCCTGGATGAGAGCTCAGGCTTGAAGGTCCGGGAAGTGTTTATCAATGTCACC
AGGCAGCAAGTGGAGGACTTCCATGGGCCAGAGGACTACTGGTGCCAGTGTGTAGCGTGGAGCCACCTGG
GAACGTCCAAGAGTAGGAAGGCATCTGTGCGCATAGCCTATTTACGGAAAAACTTTGAACAAGATCCACA
AGGCAGGGAGGTTCCTATTGAAGGCATGATCGTGCTGCATTGTCGCCCGCCAGAGGGAGTTCCAGCAGCA
GAGGTGGAATGGCTGAAAAATGAGGAGCCCATCGACTCCGAACAGGATGAGAACATTGACACCAGGGCTG
ACCATAACTTGATCATCAGACAGGCCCGGCTGTCAGACTCAGGGAATTACACCTGTATGGCAGCCAACAT
CGTGGCCAAGAGGAGGAGCCTCTCAGCAACTGTGGTGGTCTACGTGAATGGAGGCTGGTCTTCCTGGACA
GAGTGGTCAGCCTGCAATGTTCGCTGTGGTAGAGGATGGCAGAAACGTTCCCGGACCTGCACCAACCCCG
CTCCTCTCAATGGTGGGGCCTTTTGTGAGGGAATGTCAGTGCAGAAAATAACCTGCACTGCTCTTTGTCC
TGTGGATGGCAGCTGGGAAGTGTGGAGTGAATGGTCAGTCTGCAGCCCAGAGTGTGAACATCTTCGTATC
CGTGAGTGCACAGCTCCACCCCCAAGAAATGGGGGCAAGTTCTGTGAAGGTCTCAGCCAGGAATCTGAAA
ACTGCACAGATGGTCTCTGCATTCTAGATAAAAAACCTCTTCATGAAATAAAACCCCAAAGATGGAGTAG
GAGAGGCATTGAGAATGCCAGCACTAGTGACAAAACTCACACATGCCCACCGTGCCCAGCACCTGAACTC
CTGGGGGGACCGTCAGTCTTCCTCTTCCCCCCAAAACCCAAGGACACCCTCATGATCTCCCGGACCCCTG
AGGTCACATGCGTGGTGGTGGACGTGAGCCACGAAGACCCTGAGGTCAAGTTCAACTGGTACGTGGACGG
CGTGGAGGTGCATAATGCCAAGACAAAGCCGCGGGAGGAGCAGTACAACAGCACGTACCGTGTGGTCAGC
GTCCTCACCGTCCTGCACCAGGACTGGCTGAATGGCAAGGAGTACAAGTGCAAGGTCTCCAACAAAGCCC
TCCCAGCCCCCATCGAGAAAACCATCTCCAAAGCCAAAGGGCAGCCCCGAGAACCACAGGTGTATACCCT
GCCCCCATCCCGGGATGAGCTGACCAAGAACCAGGTCAGCCTGACCTGCCTGGTCAAAGGCTTCTATCCC
AGCGACATCGCCGTGGAGTGGGAGAGCAATGGGCAGCCGGAGAACAACTACAAGACCACGCCTCCCGTGC
TGGACTCCGACGGCTCCTTCTTCCTCTACAGCAAGCTCACCGTGGACAAGAGCAGGTGGCAGCAGGGGAA
CGTCTTCTCATGCTCCGTGATGCATGAGGCTCTGCACAACCACTACACGCAGAAGAGCCTCTCCCTGTCT
CCGGGTAAAGGCGGCCATCATCACCATCACCATTAATCTAGAGATCTTATTAAAGCAGAACTTGTTTATT
GCAGCTTATAATGGTTACAAATAAAGCAATAGCATCACAAATTTCACAAATAAAGCATTTTTTTCACTGC
ATTCTAGTTGTGGTTTGTCCAAACTCATCAATGTATCTTATCATGTCTGGTCGACTCTAGCTAGACTCTT
CCGCTTCCTCGCTCACTGACTCGCTGCGCTCGGTCGTTCGGCTGCGGCGAGCGGTATCAGCTCACTCAAA
GGCGGTAATACGGTTATCCACAGAATCAGGGGATAACGCAGGAAAGAACATGTGAGCAAAAGGCCAGCAA
AAGGCCAGGAACCGTAAAAAGGCCGCGTTGCTGGCGTTTTTCCATAGGCTCCGCCCCCCTGACGAGCATC
ACAAAAATCGACGCTCAAGTCAGAGGTGGCGAAACCCGACAGGACTATAAAGATACCAGGCGTTTCCCCC
TGGAAGCTCCCTCGTGCGCTCTCCTGTTCCGACCCTGCCGCTTACCGGATACCTGTCCGCCTTTCTCCCT
TCGGGAAGCGTGGCGCTTTCTCATAGCTCACGCTGTAGGTATCTCAGTTCGGTGTAGGTCGTTCGCTCCA
AGCTGGGCTGTGTGCACGAACCCCCCGTTCAGCCCGACCGCTGCGCCTTATCCGGTAACTATCGTCTTGA
GTCCAACCCGGTAAGACACGACTTATCGCCACTGGCAGCAGCCACTGGTAACAGGATTAGCAGAGCGAGG
TATGTAGGCGGTGCTACAGAGTTCTTGAAGTGGTGGCCTAACTACGGCTACACTAGAAGAACAGTATTTG
GTATCTGCGCTCTGCTGAAGCCAGTTACCTTCGGAAAAAGAGTTGGTAGCTCTTGATCCGGCAAACAAAC
CACCGCTGGTAGCGGTGGTTTTTTTGTTTGCAAGCAGCAGATTACGCGCAGAAAAAAAGGATCTCAAGAA
GATCCTTTGATCTTTTCTACGGGGTCTGACGCTCAGTGGAACGAAAACTCACGTTAAGGGATTTTGGTCA
TGAGATTATCAAAAAGGATCTTCACCTAGATCCTTTTAAATTAAAAATGAAGTTTTAAATCAATCTAAAG
TATATATGAGTAAACTTGGTCTGACAGTTACCAATGCTTAATCAGTGAGGCACCTATCTCAGCGATCTGT
CTATTTCGTTCATCCATAGTTGCCTGACTCCCCGTCGTGTAGATAACTACGATACGGGAGGGCTTACCAT
CTGGCCCCAGTGCTGCAATGATACCGCGAGACCCACGCTCACCGGCTCCAGATTTATCAGCAATAAACCA
GCCAGCCGGAAGGGCCGAGCGCAGAAGTGGTCCTGCAACTTTATCCGCCTCCATCCAGTCTATTAATTGT
TGCCGGGAAGCTAGAGTAAGTAGTTCGCCAGTTAATAGTTTGCGCAACGTTGTTGCCATTGCTACAGGCA
TCGTGGTGTCACGCTCGTCGTTTGGTATGGCTTCATTCAGCTCCGGTTCCCAACGATCAAGGCGAGTTAC
ATGATCCCCCATGTTGTGCAAAAAAGCGGTTAGCTCCTTCGGTCCTCCGATCGTTGTCAGAAGTAAGTTG
GCCGCAGTGTTATCACTCATGGTTATGGCAGCACTGCATAATTCTCTTACTGTCATGCCATCCGTAAGAT
GCTTTTCTGTGACTGGTGAGTACTCAACCAAGTCATTCTGAGAATAGTGTATGCGGCGACCGAGTTGCTC
TTGCCCGGCGTCAATACGGGATAATACCGCGCCACATAGCAGAACTTTAAAAGTGCTCATCATTGGAAAA
CGTTCTTCGGGGCGAAAACTCTCAAGGATCTTACCGCTGTTGAGATCCAGTTCGATGTAACCCACTCGTG
CACCCAACTGATCTTCAGCATCTTTTACTTTCACCAGCGTTTCTGGGTGAGCAAAAACAGGAAGGCAAAA
TGCCGCAAAAAAGGGAATAAGGGCGACACGGAAATGTTGAATACTCATACTCTTCCTTTTTCAATATTAT
TGAAGCATTTATCAGGGTTATTGTCTCATGAGCGGATACATATTTGAATGTATTTAGAAAAATAAACAAA
TAGGGGTTCCGCGCACATTTCCCCGAAAAGTGCCACCTGACGTCTAAGAAACCATTATTATCATGACATT
AACCTATAAAAATAGGCGTATCACGAGGCCCTTTCGTCTCGCGCGTTTCGGTGATGACGGTGAAAACCTC
TGACACATGCAGCTCCCGGAGGAATGTGTGTCAGTTAGGGTGTGGAAAGTCCCCAGGCTCCCCAGGCAGG
CAGAAGTATGCAAAGCATGCATCTCAATTAGTCAGCAACCAGGTGTGGAAAGTCCCCAGGCTCCCCAGCA
GGCAGAAGTATGCAAAGCATGCATCTCAATTAGTCAGCAACCATAGTCCCGCCCCTAACTCCGCCCATCC
CGCCCCTAACTCCGCCCAGTTCCGCCCATTCTCCGCCCCATGGCTGACTAATTTTTTTTATTTATGCAGA
GGCCGAGGCCGCCTCTGCCTCTGAGCTATTCCAGAAGTAGTGAGGAGGCTTTTTTGGAGGCCTAGGCTTT
TGCAAAAAGCTCCCGGGAGCTTGTATATCCATTTTCGTCCCGGAGACGGTCACAGCTTGTCTGTAAGCGG
ATGCCGGGAGCAGACAAGCCCGTCAGGGCGCGTCAGCGGGTGTTGGCGGGTGTCGGGGCTGGCTTAACTA
TGCGGCATCAGAGCAGATTGTACTGAGAGTGCACCATATGCGGTGTGAAATACCGCACAGATGCGTAAGG
AGAAAATACCGCATCAGGAAATTGTAAGCGTTAATATTTTGTTAAAATTCGCGTTAAATTTTTGTTAAAT
CAGCTCATTTTTTAACCAATAGGCCGAAATCGGCAAAATCCCTTATAAATCAAAAGAATAGACCGAGATA
GGGT
[37 nt withheld, positions 6375-6411]
AAAGAACGTGGACTCCAACGTCAAAGG
[49 nt withheld, positions 6439-6487]
T
[91 nt withheld, positions 6489-6579]
G
[124 nt withheld, positions 6581-6704]
CCATTCGCCATTCAGGCTGCGCAACTGTTGGGAAGGGCGATCGGTGCGGGCCTCTTCGCTATTACGCCAG
CTGGCGAAAGGGGGATGTGCTGCAAGGCGATTAAGTTGGGTAACGCCAGGGTTTTCCCAGTCACGACGTT
GTAAAACGACGGCCAGTGAATT
