>Addgene plasmid #72183 | Unc5d.a-Fc-His | addgene partial sequence | sequence record 135453 | pMRB101-F 5'-aagatgcaggcagctgagtt-3'
CGTTGCGGTGCTGTTAACGGTGGAGGGCAGTGTAGTCTGAGCAGTACTCGTTGCTGCCGCGCGCGCCACC
AGACATAATAGCTGACAGACTAACAGACTGTTCCTTTCCATGGGTCTTTTCTGCAGAAGCTTGAATTCTC
GAGGATCCGCGGCCGCGCCACCATGGGGACAGGGGCTGCAGACGGCAGCCGCGGGGCGCGCCGGTGGCTC
CCATGGCTAGGACTCTTTTTCTGGGCGGCGGGGGCTGCGGCTGCCCGAGGAGCCGATGGCAGTGAAATTC
TTCCCGACTCTATCCCATCTGCCCCTGGAACGCTGCCTCATTTCATCGAGGAGCCCGAAGATGCATACAT
CATCAAGAGCAACCCGATTGCACTCAGGTGCAAAGCAAGGCCAGCCATGCAGATCTTCTTCAAATGCAAT
GGGGAGTGGGTCCATCAGAATGAACATGTGTCCGAGGAGAGCCTGGATGAGAGCTCAGGCTTGAAGGTCC
GGGAAGTGTTTATCAATGTCACCAGGCAGCAAGTGGAGGACTTCCATGGGCCAGAGGACTACTGGTGCCA
GTGTGTAGCGTGGAGCCACCTGGGAACGTCCAAGAGTAGGAAGGCATCTGTGCGCATAGCCTATTTACGG
AAAAACTTTGAACAAGATCCACAAGGCAGGGAGGTTCCTATTGAAGGCATGATCGTGCTGCATTGTCGCC
CGCCAGAGGGAGTTCCAGCAGCAGAGGTGGAATGGCTGAA
