>Addgene plasmid #72183 | Unc5d.a-Fc-His | addgene partial sequence | sequence record 136276 | SV40pA-R 5'-GAAATTTGTGATGCTATTGC-3'
ATAAGATCTCTAGATTAATGGTGATGGTGATGATGGCCGCCTTTACCCGGAGACAGGGAGAGGCTCTTCT
GCGTGTAGTGGTTGTGCAGAGCCTCATGCATCACGGAGCATGAGAAGACGTTCCCCTGCTGCCACCTGCT
CTTGTCCACGGTGAGCTTGCTGTAGAGGAAGAAGGAGCCGTCGGAGTCCAGCACGGGAGGCGTGGTCTTG
TAGTTGTTCTCCGGCTGCCCATTGCTCTCCCACTCCACGGCGATGTCGCTGGGATAGAAGCCTTTGACCA
GGCAGGTCAGGCTGACCTGGTTCTTGGTCAGCTCATCCCGGGATGGGGGCAGGGTATACACCTGTGGTTC
TCGGGGCTGCCCTTTGGCTTTGGAGATGGTTTTCTCGATGGGGGCTGGGAGGGCTTTGTTGGAGACCTTG
CACTTGTACTCCTTGCCATTCAGCCAGTCCTGGTGCAGGACGGTGAGGACGCTGACCACACGGTACGTGC
TGTTGTACTGCTCCTCCCGCGGCTTTGTCTTGGCATTATGCACCTCCACGCCGTCCACGTACCAGTTGAA
CTTGACCTCAGGGTCTTCGTGGCTCACGTCCACCACCACGCATGTGACCTCAGGGGTCCGGGAGATCATG
AGGGTGTCCTTGGGTTTTGGGGGGAAGAGGAAGACTGACGGTCCCCCCAGGAGTTCAGGTGCTGGGCACG
GTGGGCATGTGTGAGTTTTGTCACTAGTGCTGGCATTCTCAATGCCTCTCCTACTCCATCTTTGG
